Addgene plasmid #180242: pET21a Lm-iPGM
Purpose: Bacterial expression plasmid for production of recombinant Leishmania mexicana iPGM His10
Depositing lab: James Inglese. Depositing organization: National Center for Advancing Translational Sciences (NCATS). Publication: Serum-Stable and Selective Backbone-N-Methylated Cyclic Peptides That Inhibit Prokaryotic Glycolytic Mutases. van Neer RHP, Dranchak PK, Liu L, Aitha M, Queme B, Kimura H, Katoh T, Battaile KP, Lovell S, Inglese J, Suga H. ACS Chem Biol. 2022 Aug 19;17(8):2284-2295. doi: 10.1021/acschembio.2c00403. Epub 2022 Jul 29. PubMed 35904259.
Backbone
  Vector backbone: pET21a
  Backbone manufacturer: EMD Biosciences
  Backbone size w/o insert (bp): 5443
  Total vector size (bp): 7119
  Vector type: Bacterial Expression
Growth in bacteria
  Bacterial resistance: Ampicillin, 100 μg/mL
  Growth temperature: 37°C
  Growth strain: DH5alpha
  Copy number: High Copy
Gene/Insert
  Gene/Insert name: Leishmania mexicana iPGM-10His (alt names: Lm iPGM; L.mexicana iPGM-10His; 2, 3-bisphosphoglycerate-independent phosphoglycerate mutase)
  Species: Leishmania mexicana
  GenBank ID: AJ544274
  Promoter: T7
  Tag / fusion protein: His (C terminal on insert)
  Cloning method: Restriction Enzyme; 5′ cloning site BamH1 (not destroyed); 3′ cloning site Hind3 (not destroyed)
  Sequencing primers: 5′ T7 promotor primer #69348-3; 3′ T7 terminator primer #69337-3
Terms and licenses: Academic/Nonprofit Terms; Industry Terms: Not Available to Industry
Depositor comments: Lm-iPGM His10 was synthetized by BioBasic and cloned into pET21a using BamH1/Hind3 restriction sites
How to cite: pET21a Lm-iPGM was a gift from James Inglese (Addgene plasmid # 180242 ; http://n2t.net/addgene:180242 ; RRID:Addgene_180242)
