[The description below was written by a language model from this plasmid's Addgene catalogue record and pLannotate feature annotations shown in this document.]
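Description:
pET21a Lm-iPGM is a bacterial expression plasmid built on the pET21a backbone for producing recombinant cofactor-independent (2,3-bisphosphoglycerate-independent) phosphoglycerate mutase from Leishmania mexicana in E. coli. It is about 7.1 kb in total and carries the usual pET maintenance elements. These are a ColE1/pMB1-type origin with the adjacent bom site and rop gene, an f1 phage origin, and a β-lactamase gene with its own promoter for ampicillin selection. The catalogue lists it as high copy, although rop normally moderates copy number. Short tetracycline-resistance fragments and a predicted E. coli ORF in the feature table are pBR322-derived backbone remnants, not functional parts.

The synthesized iPGM coding sequence was inserted between the BamHI and HindIII sites, both of which are retained. It sits downstream of a T7 promoter with an adjacent lac operator, the T7 gene 10 ribosome binding site and the short T7 tag leader, and is followed by the T7 terminator. The plasmid-borne lacI gene supplies repressor, so transcription is held off until IPTG induction in a host that expresses T7 RNA polymerase. The annotation tool labels the roughly 1.65 kb ORF by homology to an Arabidopsis phosphoglycerate mutase, but the catalogue identifies it as the L. mexicana enzyme. A C-terminal His10 tag for metal-affinity purification follows the ORF and is annotated as a polyhistidine fragment. A second histidine stretch further downstream probably corresponds to the vector's own His tag, and whether it is translated is not stated. The associated publication concerns cyclic peptide inhibitors of glycolytic mutases, which suggests the purified protein was used for inhibitor or structural studies.
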