Features (pLannotate 1.2.2; 21 found; start..end, strand, type, name):
     12..440     +  rep_origin     f1 ori (sequence partly withheld): f1 bacteriophage origin of replication; arrow indicates direction of (+) strand synthesis
    493..597     +  promoter       AmpR promoter: bla
    598..1458    +  CDS            AmpR: β-lactamase; bla; confers resistance to ampicillin, carbenicillin, and related antibiotics
   1629..2217    +  rep_origin     ori: high-copy-number ColE1/pMB1/pBR322/pUC origin of replication
   2403..2542    -  misc_feature   bom: basis of mobility region from pBR322
   2644..2835    -  CDS            rop: Rop protein, which maintains plasmids at low copy number; rop
   2852..3232    +  CDS            YPB1_ECOLX: Protein predicted: Swiss-Prot protein existence level 4. From Escherichia coli.
   3304..3595    -  CDS            TcR (fragment): tetracycline efflux protein; tet; confers resistance to tetracycline
   3610..3631    -  protein_bind   CAP binding site: CAP binding activates transcription in the presence of cAMP. E. coli catabolite activator protein
   3644..4726    -  CDS            lacI: lac repressor; lacI; The lac repressor binds to the lac operator to inhibit transcription in E. coli. This inhibition can be relieved by adding lactose or isopropyl-β-D-thiogalactopyranoside (IPTG).
   4727..4804    -  promoter       lacI promoter: lacI
   4812..5091    -  CDS            TcR (fragment): tetracycline efflux protein; tet; confers resistance to tetracycline
   5113..5131    +  promoter       T7 promoter: promoter for bacteriophage T7 RNA polymerase
   5132..5156    +  protein_bind   lac operator: The lac repressor binds to the lac operator to inhibit transcription in E. coli. This inhibition can be relieved by adding lactose or isopropyl-β-D-thiogalactopyranoside (IPTG). lac repressor encoded by lacI
   5171..5193    +  RBS            RBS: efficient ribosome binding site from bacteriophage T7 gene 10 (Olins and Rangwala, 1989)
   5201..5233    +  CDS            T7 tag (gene 10 leader): leader peptide from bacteriophage T7 gene 10 promotes efficient translation in E. coli
   5246..6895    +  CDS            PGM1: PMG1_ARATH - Experimental evidence at protein level: Swiss-Prot protein existence level 1. Catalyzes the interconversion of 2-phosphoglycerate (2-PGA) and 3-phosphoglycerate (3-PGA) (PubMed:21813794). Required for guard cell function (e.g. blue light-, abscisic acid- (ABA), and low CO(2)- regulated stomatal movements) and fertility (e.g. pollen grains production) (PubMed:21813794). From Arabidopsis thaliana (Mouse-ear cress).
   6902..6921    +  CDS            9xHis (fragment): 9xHis affinity tag
   6959..6976    +  CDS            9xHis (fragment): 9xHis affinity tag
   6986..7035    +  CDS            SET1 (fragment): solubility-enhancement tag derived from T7 phage gene 10B
   7043..7090    +  terminator     T7 terminator: transcription terminator for bacteriophage T7 RNA polymerase
>Addgene plasmid #180242 | pET21a Lm-iPGM | addgene full sequence | sequence record 354523 | Addgene NGS Result
TGGCGAATGGG
[124 nt withheld, positions 12-135]
C
[91 nt withheld, positions 137-227]
A
[49 nt withheld, positions 229-277]
CCTTTGACGTTGGAGTCCACGTTCTTT
[37 nt withheld, positions 305-341]
ACCCTATCTCGGTCTATTCTTTTGATTTATAAGGGATTTTGCCGATTTCGGCCTATTGGTTAAAAAATGA
GCTGATTTAACAAAAATTTAACGCGAATTTTAACAAAATATTAACGCTTACAATTTAGGTGGCACTTTTC
GGGGAAATGTGCGCGGAACCCCTATTTGTTTATTTTTCTAAATACATTCAAATATGTATCCGCTCATGAG
ACAATAACCCTGATAAATGCTTCAATAATATTGAAAAAGGAAGAGTATGAGTATTCAACATTTCCGTGTC
GCCCTTATTCCCTTTTTTGCGGCATTTTGCCTTCCTGTTTTTGCTCACCCAGAAACGCTGGTGAAAGTAA
AAGATGCTGAAGATCAGTTGGGTGCACGAGTGGGTTACATCGAACTGGATCTCAACAGCGGTAAGATCCT
TGAGAGTTTTCGCCCCGAAGAACGTTTTCCAATGATGAGCACTTTTAAAGTTCTGCTATGTGGCGCGGTA
TTATCCCGTATTGACGCCGGGCAAGAGCAACTCGGTCGCCGCATACACTATTCTCAGAATGACTTGGTTG
AGTACTCACCAGTCACAGAAAAGCATCTTACGGATGGCATGACAGTAAGAGAATTATGCAGTGCTGCCAT
AACCATGAGTGATAACACTGCGGCCAACTTACTTCTGACAACGATCGGAGGACCGAAGGAGCTAACCGCT
TTTTTGCACAACATGGGGGATCATGTAACTCGCCTTGATCGTTGGGAACCGGAGCTGAATGAAGCCATAC
CAAACGACGAGCGTGACACCACGATGCCTGCAGCAATGGCAACAACGTTGCGCAAACTATTAACTGGCGA
ACTACTTACTCTAGCTTCCCGGCAACAATTAATAGACTGGATGGAGGCGGATAAAGTTGCAGGACCACTT
CTGCGCTCGGCCCTTCCGGCTGGCTGGTTTATTGCTGATAAATCTGGAGCCGGTGAGCGTGGGTCTCGCG
GTATCATTGCAGCACTGGGGCCAGATGGTAAGCCCTCCCGTATCGTAGTTATCTACACGACGGGGAGTCA
GGCAACTATGGATGAACGAAATAGACAGATCGCTGAGATAGGTGCCTCACTGATTAAGCATTGGTAACTG
TCAGACCAAGTTTACTCATATATACTTTAGATTGATTTAAAACTTCATTTTTAATTTAAAAGGATCTAGG
TGAAGATCCTTTTTGATAATCTCATGACCAAAATCCCTTAACGTGAGTTTTCGTTCCACTGAGCGTCAGA
CCCCGTAGAAAAGATCAAAGGATCTTCTTGAGATCCTTTTTTTCTGCGCGTAATCTGCTGCTTGCAAACA
AAAAAACCACCGCTACCAGCGGTGGTTTGTTTGCCGGATCAAGAGCTACCAACTCTTTTTCCGAAGGTAA
CTGGCTTCAGCAGAGCGCAGATACCAAATACTGTCCTTCTAGTGTAGCCGTAGTTAGGCCACCACTTCAA
GAACTCTGTAGCACCGCCTACATACCTCGCTCTGCTAATCCTGTTACCAGTGGCTGCTGCCAGTGGCGAT
AAGTCGTGTCTTACCGGGTTGGACTCAAGACGATAGTTACCGGATAAGGCGCAGCGGTCGGGCTGAACGG
GGGGTTCGTGCACACAGCCCAGCTTGGAGCGAACGACCTACACCGAACTGAGATACCTACAGCGTGAGCT
ATGAGAAAGCGCCACGCTTCCCGAAGGGAGAAAGGCGGACAGGTATCCGGTAAGCGGCAGGGTCGGAACA
GGAGAGCGCACGAGGGAGCTTCCAGGGGGAAACGCCTGGTATCTTTATAGTCCTGTCGGGTTTCGCCACC
TCTGACTTGAGCGTCGATTTTTGTGATGCTCGTCAGGGGGGCGGAGCCTATGGAAAAACGCCAGCAACGC
GGCCTTTTTACGGTTCCTGGCCTTTTGCTGGCCTTTTGCTCACATGTTCTTTCCTGCGTTATCCCCTGAT
TCTGTGGATAACCGTATTACCGCCTTTGAGTGAGCTGATACCGCTCGCCGCAGCCGAACGACCGAGCGCA
GCGAGTCAGTGAGCGAGGAAGCGGAAGAGCGCCTGATGCGGTATTTTCTCCTTACGCATCTGTGCGGTAT
TTCACACCGCAATGGTGCACTCTCAGTACAATCTGCTCTGATGCCGCATAGTTAAGCCAGTATACACTCC
GCTATCGCTACGTGACTGGGTCATGGCTGCGCCCCGACACCCGCCAACACCCGCTGACGCGCCCTGACGG
GCTTGTCTGCTCCCGGCATCCGCTTACAGACAAGCTGTGACCGTCTCCGGGAGCTGCATGTGTCAGAGGT
TTTCACCGTCATCACCGAAACGCGCGAGGCAGCTGCGGTAAAGCTCATCAGCGTGGTCGTGAAGCGATTC
ACAGATGTCTGCCTGTTCATCCGCGTCCAGCTCGTTGAGTTTCTCCAGAAGCGTTAATGTCTGGCTTCTG
ATAAAGCGGGCCATGTTAAGGGCGGTTTTTTCCTGTTTGGTCACTGATGCCTCCGTGTAAGGGGGATTTC
TGTTCATGGGGGTAATGATACCGATGAAACGAGAGAGGATGCTCACGATACGGGTTACTGATGATGAACA
TGCCCGGTTACTGGAACGTTGTGAGGGTAAACAACTGGCGGTATGGATGCGGCGGGACCAGAGAAAAATC
ACTCAGGGTCAATGCCAGCGCTTCGTTAATACAGATGTAGGTGTTCCACAGGGTAGCCAGCAGCATCCTG
CGATGCAGATCCGGAACATAATGGTGCAGGGCGCTGACTTCCGCGTTTCCAGACTTTACGAAACACGGAA
ACCGAAGACCATTCATGTTGTTGCTCAGGTCGCAGACGTTTTGCAGCAGCAGTCGCTTCACGTTCGCTCG
CGTATCGGTGATTCATTCTGCTAACCAGTAAGGCAACCCCGCCAGCCTAGCCGGGTCCTCAACGACAGGA
GCACGATCATGCGCACCCGTGGGGCCGCCATGCCGGCGATAATGGCCTGCTTCTCGCCGAAACGTTTGGT
GGCGGGACCAGTGACGAAGGCTTGAGCGAGGGCGTGCAAGATTCCGAATACCGCAAGCGACAGGCCGATC
ATCGTCGCGCTCCAGCGAAAGCGGTCCTCGCCGAAAATGACCCAGAGCGCTGCCGGCACCTGTCCTACGA
GTTGCATGATAAAGAAGACAGTCATAAGTGCGGCGACGATAGTCATGCCCCGCGCCCACCGGAAGGAGCT
GACTGGGTTGAAGGCTCTCAAGGGCATCGGTCGAGATCCCGGTGCCTAATGAGTGAGCTAACTTACATTA
ATTGCGTTGCGCTCACTGCCCGCTTTCCAGTCGGGAAACCTGTCGTGCCAGCTGCATTAATGAATCGGCC
AACGCGCGGGGAGAGGCGGTTTGCGTATTGGGCGCCAGGGTGGTTTTTCTTTTCACCAGTGAGACGGGCA
ACAGCTGATTGCCCTTCACCGCCTGGCCCTGAGAGAGTTGCAGCAAGCGGTCCACGCTGGTTTGCCCCAG
CAGGCGAAAATCCTGTTTGATGGTGGTTAACGGCGGGATATAACATGAGCTGTCTTCGGTATCGTCGTAT
CCCACTACCGAGATATCCGCACCAACGCGCAGCCCGGACTCGGTAATGGCGCGCATTGCGCCCAGCGCCA
TCTGATCGTTGGCAACCAGCATCGCAGTGGGAACGATGCCCTCATTCAGCATTTGCATGGTTTGTTGAAA
ACCGGACATGGCACTCCAGTCGCCTTCCCGTTCCGCTATCGGCTGAATTTGATTGCGAGTGAGATATTTA
TGCCAGCCAGCCAGACGCAGACGCGCCGAGACAGAACTTAATGGGCCCGCTAACAGCGCGATTTGCTGGT
GACCCAATGCGACCAGATGCTCCACGCCCAGTCGCGTACCGTCTTCATGGGAGAAAATAATACTGTTGAT
GGGTGTCTGGTCAGAGACATCAAGAAATAACGCCGGAACATTAGTGCAGGCAGCTTCCACAGCAATGGCA
TCCTGGTCATCCAGCGGATAGTTAATGATCAGCCCACTGACGCGTTGCGCGAGAAGATTGTGCACCGCCG
CTTTACAGGCTTCGACGCCGCTTCGTTCTACCATCGACACCACCACGCTGGCACCCAGTTGATCGGCGCG
AGATTTAATCGCCGCGACAATTTGCGACGGCGCGTGCAGGGCCAGACTGGAGGTGGCAACGCCAATCAGC
AACGACTGTTTGCCCGCCAGTTGTTGTGCCACGCGGTTGGGAATGTAATTCAGCTCCGCCATCGCCGCTT
CCACTTTTTCCCGCGTTTTCGCAGAAACGTGGCTGGCCTGGTTCACCACGCGGGAAACGGTCTGATAAGA
GACACCGGCATACTCTGCGACATCGTATAACGTTACTGGTTTCACATTCACCACCCTGAATTGACTCTCT
TCCGGGCGCTATCATGCCATACCGCGAAAGGTTTTGCGCCATTCGATGGTGTCCGGGATCTCGACGCTCT
CCCTTATGCGACTCCTGCATTAGGAAGCAGCCCAGTAGTAGGTTGAGGCCGTTGAGCACCGCCGCCGCAA
GGAATGGTGCATGCAAGGAGATGGCGCCCAACAGTCCCCCGGCCACGGGGCCTGCCACCATACCCACGCC
GAAACAAGCGCTCATGAGCCCGAAGTGGCGAGCCCGATCTTCCCCATCGGTGATGTCGGCGATATAGGCG
CCAGCAACCGCACCTGTGGCGCCGGTGATGCCGGCCACGATGCGTCCGGCGTAGAGGATCGAGATCTCGA
TCCCGCGAAATTAATACGACTCACTATAGGGGAATTGTGAGCGGATAACAATTCCCCTCTAGAAATAATT
TTGTTTAACTTTAAGAAGGAGATATACATATGGCTAGCATGACTGGTGGACAGCAAATGGGTCGCGGATC
CATGTCAGCACTTCTCTTGAAGCCGCACAAGGATCTTCCTCGCCGCACAGTATTAATTGTGGTGATGGAT
GGGCTTGGTATCGGCCCGGAGGATGACTACGATGCAGTGCATATGGCTTCGACACCGTTTATGGACGCAC
ACCGCCGAGACAACCGTCACTTTCGCTGCGTCCGTGCGCACGGGACCGCTGTGGGCTTGCCCACCGACGC
CGATATGGGCAACAGTGAAGTCGGCCACAACGCCCTCGGCGCTGGACGTGTTGCCCTCCAGGGTGCTTCC
CTCGTGGACGACGCGATTAAGAGCGGCGAAATCTACACCGGCGAGGGGTATCGCTACCTTCACGGTGCTT
TCAGCAAGGAAGGCAGCACACTGCATCTGATTGGCCTTCTGAGCGATGGTGGCGTGCACTCGCGGGACAA
CCAGATTTACTCTATCATCGAGCACGCCGTCAAGGATGGCGCCAAGAGGATTCGTGTACACGCACTCTAC
GATGGTCGTGATGTGCCCGACGGCTCTTCGTTCCGCTTCACTGATGAGCTAGAAGCGGTGCTGGCGAAGG
TGCGCCAGAACGGCTGCGATGCAGCGATAGCTAGCGGTGGTGGCCGCATGTTTGTGACGATGGACCGCTA
CGACGCCGACTGGAGCATTGTGGAGCGCGGCTGGAGGGCGCAGGTGCTCGGCGACGCACGCCATTTCCAC
AGCGCGAAGGAGGCTATCACGACGTTCCGCGAGGAGGACCCCAAGGTAACGGACCAGTACTACCCGCCCT
TCATCGTGGTAGACGAGCAGGACAAACCTCTCGGCACCATCGAAGACGGCGACGCCGTTCTGTGCGTGAA
CTTCCGCGGCGACCGCGTGATTGAGATGACGCGCGCTTTCGAGGATGAAGACTTCAACAAGTTTGACCGC
GTGCGTGTGCCGAAGGTCCGGTACGCCGGGATGATGCGCTATGACGGTGACCTTGGCATCCCGAACAACT
TCCTCGTCCCTCCCCCGAAGCTAACTCGCGTGAGTGAGGAGTACTTGTGCGGCAGTGGACTCAATATCTT
CGCTTGCTCTGAGACGCAGAAGTTCGGTCATGTGACTTACTTCTGGAACGGCAATCGCAGCGGCAAGATA
GACGAGAAGCACGAGACCTTCAAGGAGGTGCCGAGCGACCGCGTCCAGTTCAACGAGAAGCCGAGGATGC
AGTCCGCCGCGATCACCGAGGCAGCCATCGAGGCCCTAAAGAGCGGCATGTACAATGTGGTGCGCATCAA
CTTCCCCAACGGCGATATGGTTGGCCACACAGGGGACCTCAAGGCTACCATTACCGGCGTTGAGGCGGTT
GACGAGTCGCTGGCAAAGCTCAAGGATGCGGTGGACAGTGTCAATGGCGTCTACATCGTGACAGCGGATC
ATGGCAACTCCGACGACATGGCGCAGCGTGACAAAAAGGGCAAGCCGATGAAGGATGGGAACGGGAATGT
GCTTCCTCTGACGTCGCACACCCTCTCCCCGGTTCCGGTGTTCATTGGTGGTGCGGGTCTCGACCCCCGC
GTGGCGATGCGCACAGACTTGCCAGCGGCGGGTCTGGCGAATGTCACGGCCACCTTCATTAACTTGCTTG
GCTTTGAGGCACCAGAGGACTACGAGCCTAGCCTGATCTACGTCGAGAAGCACCACCACCACCACCACCA
TCATCATCATTAATAAAAGCTTGCGGCCGCACTCGAGCACCACCACCACCACCACTGAGATCCGGCTGCT
AACAAAGCCCGAAAGGAAGCTGAGTTGGCTGCTGCCACCGCTGAGCAATAACTAGCATAACCCCTTGGGG
CCTCTAAACGGGTCTTGAGGGGTTTTTTGCTGAAAGGAGGAACTATATCCGGAT
